Addgene plasmid #137080: pHdCas9
Purpose: Expression of Himar-dCas9 in bacteria
Depositing lab: Harris Wang. Depositing organization: Columbia University. Publication: An Engineered Cas-Transposon System for Programmable and Site-Directed DNA Transpositions. Chen SP, Wang HH. CRISPR J. 2019 Dec;2(6):376-394. doi: 10.1089/crispr.2019.0030. Epub 2019 Nov 19. PubMed 31742433.
Backbone
  Vector backbone: pdCas9-bacteria
  Backbone manufacturer: Addgene #44249
  Backbone size w/o insert (bp): 2740
  Total vector size (bp): 7939
  Modifications to backbone: Changed CmR to AmpR
  Vector type: Bacterial Expression
Growth in bacteria
  Bacterial resistance: Ampicillin, 100 μg/mL
  Growth temperature: 37°C
  Growth strain: DH5alpha
  Copy number: Low Copy
Gene/Insert
  Gene/Insert name: Himar-dCas9
  Species: Synthetic
  Insert size (bp): 5199
  Promoter: pLtetO-1
  Cloning method: Gibson Cloning
  Sequencing primers: 5′ CTATCAGTGATAGAGAAAAGAATTCAAAAG; 3′ ATGCAAGAACCCGTATTCGG
Terms and licenses: Academic/Nonprofit Terms; Industry Terms: Not Available to Industry
How to cite: pHdCas9 was a gift from Harris Wang (Addgene plasmid # 137080 ; http://n2t.net/addgene:137080 ; RRID:Addgene_137080)
