[The description below was written by a language model from this plasmid's Addgene catalogue record and pLannotate feature annotations shown in this document.]
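Description:
pHdCas9 is a bacterial expression plasmid of about 7.9 kb built on the pdCas9-bacteria backbone, with the original chloramphenicol marker replaced by ampicillin resistance. It replicates in E. coli from a p15A origin, listed as low copy in the record, which is compatible with ColE1-type plasmids and so allows co-maintenance with companion constructs such as guide RNA or transposon donor plasmids. A short fragment annotated as RSF ori lies next to the p15A origin and is probably only a partial sequence match rather than a second functional origin. The β-lactamase gene is driven by what the annotation identifies as the cat promoter, apparently retained from the swapped-out marker, and is followed by the lambda t0 terminator.

The payload is a synthetic 5.2 kb Himar-dCas9 fusion assembled by Gibson cloning. The feature table annotates only the dCas9 portion, the catalytically dead S. pyogenes Cas9 carrying the D10A and H840A mutations. The roughly 1.1 kb unannotated stretch between the promoter and dCas9 is consistent with the Himar transposase sitting at the N-terminal end, although neither the table nor the catalogue fields confirm that arrangement or describe any linker. Expression is controlled by a tetracycline-responsive promoter (listed as pLtetO-1 and annotated as the tetR/tetA promoter region), with a divergently oriented TetR repressor gene on the same plasmid. Transcription is therefore repressed until a tetracycline-class inducer is added, and it ends at the rrnB T1 terminator.

The construct is intended for inducible production of the Himar-dCas9 protein in bacteria, as part of an engineered Cas-transposon system in which RNA-guided DNA binding by dCas9 directs transposase activity to chosen sites for programmable, site-directed transposition.
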