Features (pLannotate 1.2.2; 9 found; start..end, strand, type, name):
      7..630     -  CDS            TetR: tetracycline repressor TetR; tetR from transposon Tn10; TetR binds to the tetracycline operator tetO to inhibit transcription. This inhibition can be relieved by adding tetracycline or doxycycline.
    649..704     +  promoter       tetR/tetA promoters: tetR; overlapping promoters for bacterial tetR and tetA
   1856..5936    +  CDS            dCas9 (fragment): catalytically dead mutant of the Cas9 endonuclease from the Streptococcus pyogenes Type II CRISPR/Cas system RNA-guided DNA-binding protein that lacks endonuclease activity due to the D10A mutation in the RuvC catalytic domain and the H840A mutation in the HNH catalytic domain
   5962..6008    +  terminator     rrnB T1 terminator: transcription terminator T1 from the E. coli rrnB gene
   6036..6091    -  rep_origin     RSF ori (fragment): Plasmids containing the RSF 1030 origin of replication can be propagated in E. coli cells that contain additional plasmids with compatible origins.
   6179..6724    -  rep_origin     p15A ori: Plasmids containing the medium-copy-number p15A origin of replication can be propagated in E. coli cells that contain a second plasmid with the ColE1 origin.
   6838..6932    -  terminator     lambda t0 terminator: transcription terminator from phage lambda
   6953..7813    -  CDS            AmpR: β-lactamase; bla; confers resistance to ampicillin, carbenicillin, and related antibiotics
   7814..7916    -  promoter       cat promoter: promoter of the E. coli cat gene encoding chloramphenicol acetyltransferase
>Addgene plasmid #137080 | pHdCas9 | addgene full sequence | sequence record 273581 | Addgene NGS Result
GACGTCTTAAGACCCACTTTCACATTTAAGTTGTTTTTCTAATCCGCATATGATCAATTCAAGGCCGAAT
AAGAAGGCTGGCTCTGCACCTTGGTGATCAAATAATTCGATAGCTTGTCGTAATAATGGCGGCATACTAT
CAGTAGTAGGTGTTTCCCTTTCTTCTTTAGCGACTTGATGCTCTTGATCTTCCAATACGCAACCTAAAGT
AAAATGCCCCACAGCGCTGAGTGCATATAATGCATTCTCTAGTGAAAAACCTTGTTGGCATAAAAAGGCT
AATTGATTTTCGAGAGTTTCATACTGTTTTTCTGTAGGCCGTGTACCTAAATGTACTTTTGCTCCATCGC
GATGACTTAGTAAAGCACATCTAAAACTTTTAGCGTTATTACGTAAAAAATCTTGCCAGCTTTCCCCTTC
TAAAGGGCAAAAGTGAGTATGGTGCCTATCTAACATCTCAATGGCTAAGGCGTCGAGCAAAGCCCGCTTA
TTTTTTACATGCCAATACAATGTAGGCTGCTCTACACCTAGCTTCTGGGCGAGTTTACGGGTTGTTAAAC
CTTCGATTCCGACCTCATTAAGCAGCTCTAATGCGCTGTTAATCACTTTACTTTTATCTAATCTAGACAT
CATTAATTCCTAATTTTTGTTGACACTCTATCGTTGATAGAGTTATTTTACCACTCCCTATCAGTGATAG
AGAAAAGAATTCAAAAGATCTAAAGAGGAGAAAGGATCTATGGAAAAAAAGGAATTTCGTGTTTTGATAA
AATACTGTTTTCTGAAGGGAAAAAATACAGTGGAAGCAAAAACTTGGCTTGATAATGAGTTTCCGGACTC
TGCCCCAGGGAAATCAACAATAATTGATTGGTATGCAAAATTCAAGCGTGGTGAAATGAGCACGGAGGAC
GGTGAACGCAGTGGACGCCCGAAAGAGGTGGTTACCGACGAAAACATCAAAAAAATCCACAAAATGATTT
TGAATGACCGTAAAATGAAGTTGATCGAGATAGCAGAGGCCTTAAAGATATCAAAGGAACGTGTTGGTCA
TATCATTCATCAATATTTGGATATGCGGAAGCTCTGTGCGAAATGGGTGCCGCGCGAGCTCACATTTGAC
CAAAAACAACGACGTGTTGATGATTCTAAGCGGTGTTTGCAGCTGTTAACTCGTAATACACCCGAGTTTT
TCCGTCGATATGTGACAATGGATGAAACATGGCTCCATCACTACACTCCTGAGTCCAATCGACAGTCGGC
TGAGTGGACAGCGACCGGTGAACCGTCTCCGAAGCGTGGAAAGACTCAAAAGTCCGCTGGCAAAGTAATG
GCCTCTGTTTTTTGGGATGCGCATGGAATAATTTTTATCGATTATCTTGAGAAGGGAAAAACCATCAACA
GTGACTATTATATGGCGTTATTGGAGCGTTTGAAGGTCGAAATCGCGGCAAAACGGCCCCACATGAAGAA
GAAAAAAGTGTTGTTCCACCAAGACAACGCACCGTGCCACAAGTCATTGAGAACGATGGCAAAAATTCAT
GAATTGGGCTTCGAATTGCTTCCCCACCCGCCGTATTCTCCAGATCTGGCCCCCAGCGACTTTTTCTTGT
TCTCAGACCTCAAAAGGATGCTCGCAGGGAAAAAATTTGGCTGCAATGAAGAGGTGATCGCCGAAACTGA
GGCCTATTTTGAGGCAAAACCGAAGGAGTACTACCAAAATGGTATCAAAAAATTGGAAGGTCGTTATAAT
CGTTGTATCGCTCTTGAAGGGAACTATGTTGAAAGCGGTTCCGAAACTCCCGGTACATCAGAAAGCGCGA
CCCCCGAAAGCATGGATAAAAAGTATTCTATTGGTTTAGCTATCGGCACAAATAGCGTCGGATGGGCGGT
GATCACTGATGAATATAAGGTTCCGTCTAAAAAGTTCAAGGTTCTGGGAAATACAGACCGCCACAGTATC
AAAAAAAATCTTATAGGGGCTCTTTTATTTGACAGTGGAGAGACAGCGGAAGCGACTCGTCTCAAACGGA
CAGCTCGTAGAAGGTATACACGTCGGAAGAATCGTATTTGTTATCTACAGGAGATTTTTTCAAATGAGAT
GGCGAAAGTAGATGATAGTTTCTTTCATCGACTTGAAGAGTCTTTTTTGGTGGAAGAAGACAAGAAGCAT
GAACGTCATCCTATTTTTGGAAATATAGTAGATGAAGTTGCTTATCATGAGAAATATCCAACTATCTATC
ATCTGCGAAAAAAATTGGTAGATTCTACTGATAAAGCGGATTTGCGCTTAATCTATTTGGCCTTAGCGCA
TATGATTAAGTTTCGTGGTCATTTTTTGATTGAGGGAGATTTAAATCCTGATAATAGTGATGTGGACAAA
CTATTTATCCAGTTGGTACAAACCTACAATCAATTATTTGAAGAAAACCCTATTAACGCAAGTGGAGTAG
ATGCTAAAGCGATTCTTTCTGCACGATTGAGTAAATCAAGACGATTAGAAAATCTCATTGCTCAGCTCCC
CGGTGAGAAGAAAAATGGCTTATTTGGGAATCTCATTGCTTTGTCATTGGGTTTGACCCCTAATTTTAAA
TCAAATTTTGATTTGGCAGAAGATGCTAAATTACAGCTTTCAAAAGATACTTACGATGATGATTTAGATA
ATTTATTGGCGCAAATTGGAGATCAATATGCTGATTTGTTTTTGGCAGCTAAGAATTTATCAGATGCTAT
TTTACTTTCAGATATCCTAAGAGTAAATACTGAAATAACTAAGGCTCCCCTATCAGCTTCAATGATTAAA
CGCTACGATGAACATCATCAAGACTTGACTCTTTTAAAAGCTTTAGTTCGACAACAACTTCCAGAAAAGT
ATAAAGAAATCTTTTTTGATCAATCAAAAAACGGATATGCAGGTTATATTGATGGGGGAGCTAGCCAAGA
AGAATTTTATAAATTTATCAAACCAATTTTAGAAAAAATGGATGGTACTGAGGAATTATTGGTGAAACTA
AATCGTGAAGATTTGCTGCGCAAGCAACGGACCTTTGACAACGGCTCTATTCCCCATCAAATTCACTTGG
GTGAGCTGCATGCTATTTTGAGAAGACAAGAAGACTTTTATCCATTTTTAAAAGACAATCGTGAGAAGAT
TGAAAAAATCTTGACTTTTCGAATTCCTTATTATGTTGGTCCATTGGCGCGTGGCAATAGTCGTTTTGCA
TGGATGACTCGGAAGTCTGAAGAAACAATTACCCCATGGAATTTTGAAGAAGTTGTCGATAAAGGTGCTT
CAGCTCAATCATTTATTGAACGCATGACAAACTTTGATAAAAATCTTCCAAATGAAAAAGTACTACCAAA
ACATAGTTTGCTTTATGAGTATTTTACGGTTTATAACGAATTGACAAAGGTCAAATATGTTACTGAAGGA
ATGCGAAAACCAGCATTTCTTTCAGGTGAACAGAAGAAAGCCATTGTTGATTTACTCTTCAAAACAAATC
GAAAAGTAACCGTTAAGCAATTAAAAGAAGATTATTTCAAAAAAATAGAATGTTTTGATAGTGTTGAAAT
TTCAGGAGTTGAAGATAGATTTAATGCTTCATTAGGTACCTACCATGATTTGCTAAAAATTATTAAAGAT
AAAGATTTTTTGGATAATGAAGAAAATGAAGATATCTTAGAGGATATTGTTTTAACATTGACCTTATTTG
AAGATAGGGAGATGATTGAGGAAAGACTTAAAACATATGCTCACCTCTTTGATGATAAGGTGATGAAACA
GCTTAAACGTCGCCGTTATACTGGTTGGGGACGTTTGTCTCGAAAATTGATTAATGGTATTAGGGATAAG
CAATCTGGCAAAACAATATTAGATTTTTTGAAATCAGATGGTTTTGCCAATCGCAATTTTATGCAGCTGA
TCCATGATGATAGTTTGACATTTAAAGAAGACATTCAAAAAGCACAAGTGTCTGGACAAGGCGATAGTTT
ACATGAACATATTGCAAATTTAGCTGGTAGCCCTGCTATTAAAAAAGGTATTTTACAGACTGTAAAAGTT
GTTGATGAATTGGTCAAAGTAATGGGGCGGCATAAGCCAGAAAATATCGTTATTGAAATGGCACGTGAAA
ATCAGACAACTCAAAAGGGCCAGAAAAATTCGCGAGAGCGTATGAAACGAATCGAAGAAGGTATCAAAGA
ATTAGGAAGTCAGATTCTTAAAGAGCATCCTGTTGAAAATACTCAATTGCAAAATGAAAAGCTCTATCTC
TATTATCTCCAAAATGGAAGAGACATGTATGTGGACCAAGAATTAGATATTAATCGTTTAAGTGATTATG
ATGTCGATGCCATTGTTCCACAAAGTTTCCTTAAAGACGATTCAATAGACAATAAGGTCTTAACGCGTTC
TGATAAAAATCGTGGTAAATCGGATAACGTTCCAAGTGAAGAAGTAGTCAAAAAGATGAAAAACTATTGG
AGACAACTTCTAAACGCCAAGTTAATCACTCAACGTAAGTTTGATAATTTAACGAAAGCTGAACGTGGAG
GTTTGAGTGAACTTGATAAAGCTGGTTTTATCAAACGCCAATTGGTTGAAACTCGCCAAATCACTAAGCA
TGTGGCACAAATTTTGGATAGTCGCATGAATACTAAATACGATGAAAATGATAAACTTATTCGAGAGGTT
AAAGTGATTACCTTAAAATCTAAATTAGTTTCTGACTTCCGAAAAGATTTCCAATTCTATAAAGTACGTG
AGATTAACAATTACCATCATGCCCATGATGCGTATCTAAATGCCGTCGTTGGAACTGCTTTGATTAAGAA
ATATCCAAAACTTGAATCGGAGTTTGTCTATGGTGATTATAAAGTTTATGATGTTCGTAAAATGATTGCT
AAGTCTGAGCAAGAAATAGGCAAAGCAACCGCAAAATATTTCTTTTACTCTAATATCATGAACTTCTTCA
AAACAGAAATTACACTTGCAAATGGAGAGATTCGCAAACGCCCTCTAATCGAAACTAATGGGGAAACTGG
AGAAATTGTCTGGGATAAAGGGCGAGATTTTGCCACAGTGCGCAAAGTATTGTCCATGCCCCAAGTCAAT
ATTGTCAAGAAAACAGAAGTACAGACAGGCGGATTCTCCAAGGAGTCAATTTTACCAAAAAGAAATTCGG
ACAAGCTTATTGCTCGTAAAAAAGACTGGGATCCAAAAAAATATGGTGGTTTTGATAGTCCAACGGTAGC
TTATTCAGTCCTAGTGGTTGCTAAGGTGGAAAAAGGGAAATCGAAGAAGTTAAAATCCGTTAAAGAGTTA
CTAGGGATCACAATTATGGAAAGAAGTTCCTTTGAAAAAAATCCGATTGACTTTTTAGAAGCTAAAGGAT
ATAAGGAAGTTAAAAAAGACTTAATCATTAAACTACCTAAATATAGTCTTTTTGAGTTAGAAAACGGTCG
TAAACGGATGCTGGCTAGTGCCGGAGAATTACAAAAAGGAAATGAGCTGGCTCTGCCAAGCAAATATGTG
AATTTTTTATATTTAGCTAGTCATTATGAAAAGTTGAAGGGTAGTCCAGAAGATAACGAACAAAAACAAT
TGTTTGTGGAGCAGCATAAGCATTATTTAGATGAGATTATTGAGCAAATCAGTGAATTTTCTAAGCGTGT
TATTTTAGCAGATGCCAATTTAGATAAAGTTCTTAGTGCATATAACAAACATAGAGACAAACCAATACGT
GAACAAGCAGAAAATATTATTCATTTATTTACGTTGACGAATCTTGGAGCTCCCGCTGCTTTTAAATATT
TTGATACAACAATTGATCGTAAACGATATACGTCTACAAAAGAAGTTTTAGATGCCACTCTTATCCATCA
ATCCATCACTGGTCTTTATGAAACACGCATTGATTTGAGTCAGCTAGGAGGTGACTAACTCGAGTAAGGA
TCTCCAGGCATCAAATAAAACGAAAGGCTCAGTCGAAAGACTGGGCCTTTCGTTTTATCCGAATACGGGT
TCTTGCATGGATATATTCCGCTTCCTCGCTCACTGACTCGCTACGCTCGGTCGTTCGACTGCGGCGAGCG
GAAATGGCTTACGAACGGGGCGGAGATTTCCTGGAAGATGCCAGGAAGATACTTAATAGGGAAGTGAGAG
GGCCGCGGCAAAGCCGTTTTTCCATAGGCTCCGCCCCCCTGACAAGCATCACGAAATCTGACGCTCAAAT
CAGTGGTGGCGAAACCCGACAGGACTATAAAGATACCAGGCGTTTCCCCCTGGCGGCTCCCTCGTGCGCT
CTCCTGTTCCTGCCTTTCGGTTTACCGGTGTCATTCCGCTGTTATGGCCGCGTTTGTCTCATTCCACGCC
TGACACTCAGTTCCGGGTAGGCAGTTCGCTCCAAGCTGGACTGTATGCACGAACCCCCCGTTCAGTCCGA
CCGCTGCGCCTTATCCGGTAACTATCGTCTTGAGTCCAACCCGGAAAGACATGCAAAAGCACCACTGGCA
GCAGCCACTGGTAATTGATTTAGAGGAGTTAGTCTTGAAGTCATGCGCCGGTTAAGGCTAAACTGAAAGG
ACAAGTTTTGGTGACTGCGCTCCTCCAAGCCAGTTACCTCGGTTCAAAGAGTTGGTAGCTCAGAGAACCT
TCGAAAAACCGCCCTGCAAGGCGGTTTTTTCGTTTTCAGAGCAAGAGATTACGCGCAGACCAAAACGATC
TCAAGAAGATCATCTTATTAATCAGATAAAATATTTCTAGATTTCAGTGCAATTTATCTCTTCAAATGTA
GCACCTGAAGTCAGCCCCATACGATATAAGTTGTTACTAGTGCTTGGATTCTCACCAATAAAAAACGCCC
GGCGGCAACCGAGCGTTCTGAACAAATCCAGATGGAGTTCTGAGGTCATTACTGGATCTATCAACAGGAG
TCCAAGCGAGCTCGATATCAAATTACCAATGCTTAATCAGTGAGGCACCTATCTCAGCGATCTGTCTATT
TCGTTCATCCATAGTTGCCTGACTCCCCGTCGTGTAGATAACTACGATACGGGAGGGCTTACCATCTGGC
CCCAGTGCTGCAATGATACCGCGAGACCCACGCTCACCGGCTCCAGATTTATCAGCAATAAACCAGCCAG
CCGGAAGGGCCGAGCGCAGAAGTGGTCCTGCAACTTTATCCGCCTCCATCCAGTCTATTAATTGTTGCCG
GGAAGCTAGAGTAAGTAGTTCGCCAGTTAATAGTTTGCGCAACGTTGTTGCCATTGCTACAGGCATCGTG
GTGTCACGCTCGTCGTTTGGTATGGCTTCATTCAGCTCCGGTTCCCAACGATCAAGGCGAGTTACATGAT
CCCCCATGTTGTGCAAAAAAGCGGTTAGTTCCTTCGGTCCTCCGATCGTTGTCAGAAGTAAGTTGGCCGC
AGTGTTATCACTCATGGTTATGGCAGCACTGCATAATTCTCTTACTGTCATGCCATCCGTAAGATGCTTT
TCTGTGACTGGTGAGTACTCAACCAAGTCATTCTGAGAATAGTGTATGCGGCGACCGAGTTGCTCTTGCC
CGGCGTCAATACGGGATAATACCGCGCCACATAGCAGAACTTTAAAAGTGCTCATCATTGGAAAACGTTC
TTCGGGGCGAAAACTCTCAAGGATCTTACCGCTGTTGAGATCCAGTTCGATGTAACCCACTCGTGCACCC
AACTGATCTTCAGCATCTTTTACTTTCACCAGCGTTTCTGGGTGAGCAAAAACAGGAAGGCAAAATGCCG
CAAAAAAGGGAATAAGGGCGACACGGAAATGTTGAATACTCATTTTAGCTTCCTTAGCTCCTGAAAATCT
CGATAACTCAAAAAATACGCCCGGTAGTGATCTTATTTCATTATGGTGAAAGTTGGAACCTCTTACGTGC
CGATCAACGTCTCATTTTCGCCAGATATC
